>Addgene plasmid #228184 | YEE_GFP | addgene full sequence | sequence record 451631 | Addgene NGS Result
GCGGCCGCGATTATCAAAAAGGATCTTCACCTAGATCCTTTTAAATTAAAAATGAAGTTTTAAATCAATC
TAAAGTATATATGAGTAAACTTGGTCTGACAGTTACCAATGCTTAATCAGTGAGGCACCTATCTCAGCGA
TCTGTCTATTTCGTTCATCCATAGTTGCCTGACTCCCCGTCGTGTAGATAACTACGATACGGGAGGGCTT
ACCATCTGGCCCCAGTGCTGCAATGATACCGCGGGACCCACGCTCACCGGCTCCAGATTTATCAGCAATA
AACCAGCCAGCCGGAAGGGCCGAGCGCAGAAGTGGTCCTGCAACTTTATCCGCCTCCATCCAGTCTATTA
ATTGTTGCCGGGAAGCTAGAGTAAGTAGTTCGCCAGTTAATAGTTTGCGCAACGTTGTTGCCATTGCTAC
AGGCATCGTGGTGTCACGCTCGTCGTTTGGTATGGCTTCATTCAGCTCCGGTTCCCAACGATCAAGGCGA
GTTACATGATCCCCCATGTTGTGCAAAAAAGCGGTTAGCTCCTTCGGTCCTCCGATCGTTGTCAGAAGTA
AGTTGGCCGCAGTGTTATCACTCATGGTTATGGCAGCACTGCATAATTCTCTTACTGTCATGCCATCCGT
AAGATGCTTTTCTGTGACTGGTGAGTACTCAACCAAGTCATTCTGAGAATAGTGTATGCGGCGACCGAGT
TGCTCTTGCCCGGCGTCAATACGGGATAATACCGCGCCACATAGCAGAACTTTAAAAGTGCTCATCATTG
GAAAACGTTCTTCGGGGCGAAAACTCTCAAGGATCTTACCGCTGTTGAGATCCAGTTCGATGTAACCCAC
TCGTGCACCCAACTGATCTTCAGCATCTTTTACTTTCACCAGCGTTTCTGGGTGAGCAAAAACAGGAAGG
CAAAATGCCGCAAAAAAGGGAATAAGGGCGACACGGAAATGTTGAATACTCATACTCTTCCTTTTTCAAT
ATTATTGAAGCATTTATCAGGGTTATTGTCTCATGAGCGGATACATATTTGAATGTATTTAGAAAAATAA
ACAAATAGGGGTTCCGCGCACATTTCCCCGAAAAGTGCCACCTGTCATGACCAAAATCCCTTAACGTGAG
TTTTCGTTCCACTGAGCGTCAGACCCCGTAGAAAAGATCAAAGGATCTTCTTGAGATCCTTTTTTTCTGC
GCGTAATCTGCTGCTTGCAAACAAAAAAACCACCGCTACCAGCGGTGGTTTGTTTGCCGGATCAAGAGCT
ACCAACTCTTTTTCCGAAGGTAACTGGCTTCAGCAGAGCGCAGATACCAAATACTGTTCTTCTAGTGTAG
CCGTAGTTAGGCCACCACTTCAAGAACTCTGTAGCACCGCCTACATACCTCGCTCTGCTAATCCTGTTAC
CAGTGGCTGCTGCCAGTGGCGATAAGTCGTGTCTTACCGGGTTGGACTCAAGACGATAGTTACCGGATAA
GGCGCAGCGGTCGGGCTGAACGGGGGGTTCGTGCACACAGCCCAGCTTGGAGCGAACGACCTACACCGAA
CTGAGATACCTACAGCGTGAGCTATGAGAAAGCGCCACGCTTCCCGAAGGGAGAAAGGCGGACAGGTATC
CGGTAAGCGGCAGGGTCGGAACAGGAGAGCGCACGAGGGAGCTTCCAGGGGGAAACGCCTGGTATCTTTA
TAGTCCTGTCGGGTTTCGCCACCTCTGACTTGAGCGTCGATTTTTGTGATGCTCGTCAGGGGGGCGGAGC
CTATGGAAAAACGCCAGCAACGCGGCCTTTTTACGGTTCCTGGCCTTTTGCTGGCCTTTTGCTCACATGT
TCTTTCCTGCGTTATCCCCTGATTCTGTGGATAACCGTGCGGCCGCCCCTGAATTCGCATCTAGATGGTA
GAGCCACAAACAGCCGGTACAAGCAACGATCTCCAGGACCATCTGAATCATGCGCGGATGACACGAACTC
ACGACGGCGATCACAGACATTAACCCACAGTACAGACACTGCGACAACGTGGCAATTCGTCGCAATACCG
TCTCACTGAACTGGCCGATAATTGCAGACGAACGTGAGACCGAAAGTGAAACGTGATTTCATGCGTCATT
TTGAACATTTTGTAAATCTTATTTAATAATGTGTGCGGCAATTCACATTTAATTTATGAATGTTTTCTTA
ACATCGCGGCAACTCAAGAAACGGCAGGTTCGGATCTTAGCTACTAGAGAAAGAGGAGAAATACTAGATG
CGTAAAGGCGAAGAGCTGTTCACTGGTGTCGTCCCTATTCTGGTGGAACTGGATGGTGATGTCAACGGTC
ATAAGTTTTCCGTGCGTGGCGAGGGTGAAGGTGACGCAACTAATGGTAAACTGACGCTGAAGTTCATCTG
TACTACTGGTAAACTGCCGGTTCCTTGGCCGACTCTGGTAACGACGCTGACTTATGGTGTTCAGTGCTTT
GCTCGTTATCCGGACCATATGAAGCAGCATGACTTCTTCAAGTCCGCCATGCCGGAAGGCTATGTGCAGG
AACGCACGATTTCCTTTAAGGATGACGGCACGTACAAAACGCGTGCGGAAGTGAAATTTGAAGGCGATAC
CCTGGTAAACCGCATTGAGCTGAAAGGCATTGACTTTAAAGAGGACGGCAATATCCTGGGCCATAAGCTG
GAATACAATTTTAACAGCCACAATGTTTACATCACCGCCGATAAACAAAAAAATGGCATTAAAGCGAATT
TTAAAATTCGCCACAACGTGGAGGATGGCAGCGTGCAGCTGGCTGATCACTACCAGCAAAACACTCCAAT
CGGTGATGGTCCTGTTCTGCTGCCAGACAATCACTATCTGAGCACGCAAAGCGTTCTGTCTAAAGATCCG
AACGAGAAACGCGATCATATGGTTCTGCTGGAGTTCGTAACCGCAGCGGGCATCACGCATGGTATGGATG
AACTGTACAAATGACCAGGCATCAAATAAAACGAAAGGCTCAGTCGAAAGACTGGGCCTTTCGTTTTATC
TGTTGTTTGTCGGTGAACGCTCTCTACTAGAGTCACACTGGCTCACCTTCGGGTGGGCCTTTCTGCGTTT
ATAGGTCTCAGCTGAGCATGAGACGGAAATCTGCTCGTCAGTGGTGCTCACACTGACGAATCATGTACAG
ATCATACCGATGACTGCCTGGCGACTCACAACTAAGCAAGACAGCCGGAACCAGCGCCGGCGAACACCAC
TGCATATATGGCATATCACAACAGTCCAACTAGTGCACTGCAGTACACGGTTTCCTTGAAATTTTTTTGA
TTCGGTAATCTCCGAACAGAAGGAAGAACGAAGGAAGGAGCACAGACTTAGATTGGTATATATACGCATA
TGTAGTGTTGAAGAAACATGAAATTGCCCAGTATTCTTAACCCAACTGCACAGAACAAAAACGTGCAGGA
AACGAAGATAAATCATGTCGAAAGCTACATATAAGGAACGTGCTGCTACTCATCCTAGTCCTGTTGCTGC
CAAGCTATTTAATATCATGCACGAAAAGCAAACAAACTTGTGTGCTTCATTGGATGTTCGTACCACCAAG
GAATTACTGGAGTTAGTTGAAGCATTAGGTCCCAAAATTTGTTTACTAAAAACACATGTGGATATCTTGA
CTGATTTTTCCATGGAGGGCACAGTTAAGCCGCTAAAGGCATTATCCGCCAAGTACAATTTTTTACTCTT
CGAGGACAGAAAATTTGCTGACATTGGTAATACAGTCAAATTGCAGTACTCTGCGGGTGTATACAGAATA
GCAGAATGGGCAGACATTACGAATGCACACGGTGTGGTGGGCCCAGGTATTGTTAGCGGTTTGAAGCAGG
CGGCAGAAGAAGTAACAAAGGAACCTAGAGGCCTTTTGATGTTAGCAGAATTGTCATGCAAGGGCTCCCT
ATCTACTGGAGAATATACTAAGGGTACTGTTGACATTGCGAAGAGCGACAAAGATTTTGTTATCGGCTTT
ATTGCTCAAAGAGACATGGGTGGAAGAGATGAAGGTTACGATTGGTTGATTATGACACCCGGTGTGGGTT
TAGATGACAAGGGAGATGCATTGGGTCAACAGTATAGAACCGTGGATGATGTGGTTTCTACAGGATCTGA
CATTATTATTGTTGGAAGAGGACTATTTGCAAAGGGAAGGGATGCTAAGGTAGAGGGTGAACGTTACAGA
AAAGCAGGCTGGGAAGCATATTTGAGAAGATGCGGCCAGCAAAACTAAAAAACTGTATTATAAGTAAATG
CATGTATACTAAACTCACAAATTAGAGCTTCAATTTAATTATATCAGTTATTACCCGAGTATCACGTGCT
ATAAAAATAATTATAATTTAAATTTTTTAATATAAATATATAAATTAAAAATAGAAAGTAAAAAAAGAAA
TTAAAGAAAAAATAGTTTTTGTTTTCCGAAGATGTAAAAGACTCTAGGGGGATCGCCAACAAATACTACC
TTTTATCTTGCTCTTCCTGCTCTCAGGTATTAATGCCGAATTGTTTCATCTTGTCTGTGTAGAAAACCAC
ACACGAAAATCCTGTGATTTTACATTTTACTTATCGTTAATCGAATGTATATCTATTTAATCTGCTTTTC
TTGTCTAATAAATATATATGTAAAGTACGCTTTTTGTTGAAATTTTTTAAACCTTTGTTTATTTTTTTTT
CTTCATTCCGTAACTCTTCTACCTTCTTTATTTACTTTCTAAAATCCAAATACAAAACATAAAAATAAAT
AAACACAGAGTAAATTCCCAAATTATTCCATCATTAAAAGATACGAGGCGCGTGTAAGTTACAGGCAAGC
GATCCGTCCCGA
Features (pLannotate 1.2.2; 9 found; start..end, strand, type, name):
    103..963     -  CDS            AmpR: β-lactamase; bla; confers resistance to ampicillin, carbenicillin, and related antibiotics
    964..1068    -  promoter       AmpR promoter: bla
   1171..1759    +  rep_origin     ori: high-copy-number ColE1/pMB1/pBR322/pUC origin of replication
   2238..2951    +  CDS            superfolder GFP: GFP variant that folds robustly even when fused to poorly folded proteins (Pédelacq et al., 2006)
   2963..3034    +  terminator     rrnB T1 terminator: transcription terminator T1 from the E. coli rrnB gene
   3050..3077    +  terminator     T7Te terminator: phage T7 early transcription terminator
   3268..3444    +  promoter       URA3 promoter (fragment): S. cerevisiae URA3
   3445..4248    +  CDS            URA3: orotidine-5'-phosphate decarboxylase, required for uracil biosynthesis; S. cerevisiae URA3; yeast auxotrophic marker, counterselectable with 5-fluoroorotic acid (5-FOA)
   4331..4834    +  misc_feature   CEN/ARS: S. cerevisiae CEN6 centromere fused to an autonomously replicating sequence
