[The description below was written by a language model from this plasmid's Addgene catalogue record and pLannotate feature annotations shown in this document.]
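Description:
YEE_GFP is an empty yeast episomal expression vector for Saccharomyces cerevisiae, built on the pYTK095 backbone from the modular yeast toolkit and intended as a destination plasmid for Golden Gate assembly of protein expression cassettes. In E. coli it is maintained as a high-copy plasmid through a ColE1/pUC-type origin and selected with ampicillin via the β-lactamase gene and its native promoter. In yeast, selection relies on the URA3 auxotrophic marker, which complements uracil auxotrophy and can be counterselected with 5-fluoroorotic acid. The annotated feature table identifies a CEN6/ARS element as the yeast replication and segregation module, which normally gives stable, low-copy maintenance as an autonomous plasmid rather than chromosomal integration.

The vector carries no gene of interest. In its place is a superfolder GFP dropout cassette followed by the bacterial rrnB T1 and T7Te terminators. The record describes this as a type "234" dropout site, meaning that the GFP cassette occupies the positions that in the toolkit's part scheme correspond to the promoter, coding sequence and terminator. During a Golden Gate reaction these three part types replace the GFP cassette, so correctly assembled clones can be distinguished as non-fluorescent E. coli colonies against a background of green parental colonies. The promoter driving GFP and the type IIS restriction sites flanking the cassette are not annotated in the feature table, and no yeast promoter or terminator is present in the empty vector, as these are supplied by the user's parts. The associated work concerns high-throughput optimisation of protein secretion in yeast.
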