Addgene plasmid #228184: YEE_GFP
Purpose: (Empty Backbone) Yeast episomal expression vector with type '234' GFP drop out site. For use in assembling protein expression cassettes via golden gate assembly.
Depositing lab: Joseph Brock. Depositing organization: Australian National University. Publication: High-throughput optimisation of protein secretion in yeast via an engineered biosensor. Cleaver A, Luo R, Smith OB, Murphy L, Schwessinger B, Brock J. Trends Biotechnol. 2025 Apr;43(4):838-867. doi: 10.1016/j.tibtech.2024.11.010. Epub 2024 Dec 13. PubMed 39674781.
Backbone
  Vector backbone: pYTK095
  Backbone manufacturer: John Dueber, Addgene plasmid #65202
  Vector type: Yeast Expression, Synthetic Biology
  Selectable markers: URA3
Growth in bacteria
  Bacterial resistance: Ampicillin, 100 μg/mL
  Growth temperature: 37°C
  Growth strain: DH5alpha
  Copy number: High Copy
Gene/Insert
  Gene/Insert name: None
Terms and licenses: Academic/Nonprofit Terms; Industry Terms: Not Available to Industry
Depositor comments: Empty vector for protein expression in S. cerevisiae.
How to cite: YEE_GFP was a gift from Joseph Brock (Addgene plasmid # 228184 ; http://n2t.net/addgene:228184 ; RRID:Addgene_228184)
